Addgene plasmid #187752: MAC_C_LMTK2
Purpose: MAC-tagged gene expression of human LMTK2
Depositing lab: Markku Varjosalo. Depositing organization: University of Helsinki, Institute of Biotechnology. Publication: Physical and functional interactome atlas of human receptor tyrosine kinases. Salokas K, Liu X, Ohman T, Chowdhury I, Gawriyski L, Keskitalo S, Varjosalo M. EMBO Rep. 2022 Apr 5:e54041. doi: 10.15252/embr.202154041. PubMed 35384245.
Backbone
  Vector backbone: MAC-tag-C
  Vector type: Mammalian Expression
Growth in bacteria
  Bacterial resistance: Ampicillin, 100 μg/mL
  Growth temperature: 37°C
  Growth strain: DH5alpha
  Copy number: High Copy
Gene/Insert
  Gene/Insert name: LMTK2
  Species: H. sapiens (human)
  Entrez Gene: LMTK2 (a.k.a. AATYK2, BREK, KPI-2, KPI2, LMR2, PPP1R100, cprk, hBREK)
  Cloning method: Gateway Cloning
Terms and licenses: Academic/Nonprofit Terms; Industry Terms: Not Available to Industry
How to cite: MAC_C_LMTK2 was a gift from Markku Varjosalo (Addgene plasmid # 187752 ; http://n2t.net/addgene:187752 ; RRID:Addgene_187752)
