[The description below was written by a language model from this plasmid's Addgene catalogue record and pLannotate feature annotations shown in this document.]
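Description:
MAC_C_LMTK2 is a mammalian expression plasmid of about 10.9 kb, built on the MAC-tag-C backbone, that expresses human LMTK2 (lemur tyrosine kinase 2, also known as AATYK2, BREK or KPI2) with a C-terminal MAC tag. It is maintained in E. coli at high copy through a ColE1/pUC-type origin and selected with ampicillin via the β-lactamase gene. A partial f1 origin and lac promoter/operator remnants are carried over from the parent vector.

The LMTK2 open reading frame was introduced by Gateway recombination and sits between attB1 and attB2 sites. Upstream are the CMV immediate early enhancer and promoter, followed by short matches annotated as tet-operator-containing promoter fragments. This pattern suggests a tetracycline-regulatable CMV promoter that would be repressed in cells expressing the Tet repressor, although the record does not state this explicitly. Downstream of attB2 is a coding sequence derived from the E. coli biotin ligase BirA, followed by the bGH polyadenylation signal. The BirA-derived part is the proximity-biotinylation component of the MAC tag; any additional affinity or epitope elements in the tag are not annotated in the feature table.

An FRT site lies directly upstream of a hygromycin resistance gene that has no complete promoter of its own and ends in an SV40 poly(A) signal. This layout is typical of vectors designed for FLP-mediated integration into a genomic FRT landing site, where insertion activates hygromycin resistance and yields isogenic stable lines. The plasmid belongs to a collection used to map the physical and functional interactomes of human receptor tyrosine kinases.
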