Features (pLannotate 1.2.2; 24 found; start..end, strand, type, name):
    144..523     +  enhancer       CMV enhancer: human cytomegalovirus immediate early enhancer
    524..727     +  promoter       CMV promoter: human cytomegalovirus (CMV) immediate early promoter
    729..748     +  promoter       PLtetO-1 promoter (fragment): modified phage lambda PL promoter with tet operator sites (Lutz and Bujard, 1997)
    750..769     +  promoter       PLtetO-1 promoter (fragment): modified phage lambda PL promoter with tet operator sites (Lutz and Bujard, 1997)
    777..810     +  promoter       TRE3GV promoter (fragment): 3rd-generation Tet-responsive promoter that can be activated by binding of Tet-On® 3G, optimized for retroviral and lentiviral vectors
    946..966     +  protein_bind   attB1: mutant version of attB; core recombination site for the Gateway® BP reaction BP Clonase™
    987..5495    +  CDS            LMTK2: LMTK2_HUMAN - Also known as AATYK2, BREK, KIAA1079, KPI2, LMR2. Experimental evidence at protein level: Swiss-Prot protein existence level 1. Phosphorylates PPP1C, phosphorylase b and CFTR. From Homo sapiens (Human).
   5512..5532    -  protein_bind   attB2: mutant version of attB; core recombination site for the Gateway® BP reaction BP Clonase™
   5721..6680    +  CDS            birA: BIRA_ECOLI - Also known as bioR, dhbB. Experimental evidence at protein level: Swiss-Prot protein existence level 1. Acts both as a biotin--[acetyl-CoA-carboxylase] ligase and a biotin-operon repressor. In the presence of ATP, BirA activates biotin to form the BirA-biotinyl-5'-adenylate (BirA-bio-5'-AMP or holoBirA) complex. HoloBirA can either transfer the biotinyl moiety to the biotin carboxyl carrier protein (BCCP) subunit of acetyl-CoA carboxylase, or bind to the biotin operator site and inhibit transcription of the operon. From Escherichia coli (strain K12).
   6730..6954    +  polyA_signal   bGH poly(A) signal: bovine growth hormone polyadenylation signal
   6958..6979    +  promoter       SV40 promoter (fragment): SV40 enhancer and early promoter
   7000..7233    +  rep_origin     f1 ori (fragment) (sequence partly withheld): f1 bacteriophage origin of replication; arrow indicates direction of (+) strand synthesis
   7238..7285    +  protein_bind   FRT: FLP-mediated recombination occurs in the 8-bp core sequence TCTAGAAA (Turan and Bode, 2011). FLP recombinase from the Saccharomyces cerevisiae 2μ plasmid
   7293..8315    +  CDS            HygR: aminoglycoside phosphotransferase from E. coli; aph(4)-Ia; confers resistance to hygromycin
   8325..8450    +  CDS            ble (fragment): BLE_KLEPN - Experimental evidence at protein level: Swiss-Prot protein existence level 1. Binding protein with a strong affinity to the bleomycin family of antibiotics. Binds to CL990; an antimitotic-antibiotic compound. From Klebsiella pneumoniae.
   8445..8566    +  polyA_signal   SV40 poly(A) signal: SV40 polyadenylation signal
   8637..8659    -  protein_bind   lac operator (fragment): The lac repressor binds to the lac operator to inhibit transcription in E. coli. This inhibition can be relieved by adding lactose or isopropyl-β-D-thiogalactopyranoside (IPTG). lac repressor encoded by lacI
   8663..8693    -  promoter       lac promoter: promoter for the E. coli lac operon
   8708..8729    -  protein_bind   CAP binding site: CAP binding activates transcription in the presence of cAMP. E. coli catabolite activator protein
   8742..8834    -  CDS            lacI (fragment): lac repressor; lacI; The lac repressor binds to the lac operator to inhibit transcription in E. coli. This inhibition can be relieved by adding lactose or isopropyl-β-D-thiogalactopyranoside (IPTG).
   9017..9605    -  rep_origin     ori: high-copy-number ColE1/pMB1/pBR322/pUC origin of replication
   9776..10636   -  CDS            AmpR: β-lactamase; bla; confers resistance to ampicillin, carbenicillin, and related antibiotics
  10637..10741   -  promoter       AmpR promoter: bla
  10800..10852   -  misc_feature   bom (fragment): basis of mobility region from pBR322
>Addgene plasmid #187752 | MAC_C_LMTK2 | addgene full sequence | sequence record 370480 | Addgene NGS Result
TTGTGTGTTGGAGGTCGCTGAGTAGTGCGCGAGCAAAATTTAAGCTACAACAAGGCAAGGCTTGACCGAC
AATTGCATGAAGAATCTGCTTAGGGTTAGGCGTTTTGCGCTGCTTCGCGATGTACGGGCCAGATATACGC
GTTGACATTGATTATTGACTAGTTATTAATAGTAATCAATTACGGGGTCATTAGTTCATAGCCCATATAT
GGAGTTCCGCGTTACATAACTTACGGTAAATGGCCCGCCTGGCTGACCGCCCAACGACCCCCGCCCATTG
ACGTCAATAATGACGTATGTTCCCATAGTAACGCCAATAGGGACTTTCCATTGACGTCAATGGGTGGAGT
ATTTACGGTAAACTGCCCACTTGGCAGTACATCAAGTGTATCATATGCCAAGTACGCCCCCTATTGACGT
CAATGACGGTAAATGGCCCGCCTGGCATTATGCCCAGTACATGACCTTATGGGACTTTCCTACTTGGCAG
TACATCTACGTATTAGTCATCGCTATTACCATGGTGATGCGGTTTTGGCAGTACATCAATGGGCGTGGAT
AGCGGTTTGACTCACGGGGATTTCCAAGTCTCCACCCCATTGACGTCAATGGGAGTTTGTTTTGGCACCA
AAATCAACGGGACTTTCCAAAATGTCGTAACAACTCCGCCCCATTGACGCAAATGGGCGGTAGGCGTGTA
CGGTGGGAGGTCTATATAAGCAGAGCTCTCCCTATCAGTGATAGAGATCTCCCTATCAGTGATAGAGATC
GTCGACGAGCTCGTTTAGTGAACCGTCAGATCGCCTGGAGACGCCATCCACGCTGTTTTGACCTCCATAG
AAGACACCGGGACCGATCCAGCCTCCGGACTCTAGCGTTTAAACTTAAGCTTGGTACCGAGCTCGGATCC
ACTAGTCCAGTGTGGTGGAATTCTGCAGATATCAACAAGTTTGTACAAAAAAGCAGAAGGGCCGTCAAGG
CCCACCATGCCGGGGCCGCCGGCGTTGCGGCGGAGGCTGCTGCTGCTGCTGCTGGTCCTCCTGATCGCCG
GCAGTGCTGGGGCCGCGCCACTTCCGCAAACAGGTGCAGGGGAGGCGCCACCTGCTGCAGAAGTTTCCTC
ATCTTTTGTGATCCTGTGTGTGTGCAGTTTAATAATATTAATAGTGTTAATTGCAAACTGTGTATCCTGC
TGTAAGGACCCAGAAATAGACTTTAAGGAATTTGAAGATAATTTTGATGATGAGATAGATTTCACACCAC
CAGCAGAAGACACTCCCTCTGTTCAGTCCCCAGCAGAGGTCTTCACACTTTCAGTACCAAATATTTCACT
CCCAGCTCCCTCGCAATTCCAGCCTTCTGTAGAGGGATTGAAGTCTCAAGTTGCCCGCCACAGTCTAAAC
TACATACAGGAAATTGGAAATGGCTGGTTTGGAAAGGTTCTCTTGGGAGAGATTTACACGGGCACTAGCG
TAGCAAGAGTCATCGTGAAGGAGTTAAAAGCAAGTGCCAACCCAAAGGAACAAGATACTTTTTTGAAAAA
TGGAGAACCTTACTACATTCTTCAGCATCCAAATATTCTTCAGTGTGTTGGACAGTGCGTAGAAGCGATT
CCCTACCTCCTGGTGTTTGAGTTCTGTGACTTGGGTGACCTGAAGGCGTATCTGCGCAGCGAGCAGGAGC
ACATGCGGGGGGACTCACAGACCATGCTGCTGCAGAGGATGGCGTGCGAGGTCGCCGCGGGGCTGGCCGC
CATGCACAAGCTGCACTTCCTGCACAGTGATTTAGCCCTGCGGAATTGTTTTCTCACCTCCGACTTAAAT
GTGAAAGTGGGAGATTACGGAATAGGATTCAGCAGGTACAAGGAGGATTATATTGAAACAGATGATAAAA
AAGTTTTCCCTCTGCGATGGACTGCTCCAGAATTAGTAACCAGCTTTCAAGACAGACTGCTAACTGCAGA
TCAGACTAAGTATAGTAATATCTGGTCTCTGGGTGTGACACTTTGGGAGCTTTTTGACAATGCCGCACAG
CCGTATTCAAACCTTTCCAACTTAGATGTCCTCAACCAAGTCATTAGAGAGAGAGACACAAAACTCCCGA
AGCCCCAGCTGGAGCAGCCCTACTCTGATAGATGGTATGAAGTCTTACAGTTCTGTTGGCTGTCACCAGA
AAAGAGACCCGCGGCTGAAGATGTGCACAGGCTGCTGACTTACCTGCGGCTGCAGAGCCAGCGGGACTCA
GAGGTCGACTTTGAACAGCAGTGGAACGCTCTGAAGCCGAACACAAACAGCAGAGACTCCTCCAACAATG
CTGCATTCCCAATTCTCGACCACTTTGCCAGGGACCGGCTGGGTCGTGAAATGGAGGAAGTCCTCACCGT
GACCGAAACCAGCCAGGGCCTGAGCTTCGAGTATGTCTGGGAGGCCGCTAAGCACGACCACTTTGACGAG
CGCAGCCGGGGCCACCTGGACGAAGGCTTGTCCTACACGAGCATCTTCTATCCGGTTGAAGTTTTTGAGA
GTTCGCTTTCAGATCCTGGGCCCGGAAAGCAAGATGACAGCGGCCAGGATGTCCCCCTGAGGGTCCCTGG
AGTGGTTCCTGTTTTTGATGCCCACAACCTTTCTGTTGGAAGCGACTATTATATCCAGTTAGAAGAAAAA
AGTGGTAGTAACTTGGAGCTTGATTACCCACCAGCGCTGCTCACAACCGACATGGATAATCCAGAAAGGA
CTGGCCCTGAACTGTCCCAGCTCACGGCGCTCAGGAGCGTTGAACTTGAGGAGTCCAGTACAGATGAGGA
CTTCTTCCAAAGCAGTACAGACCCCAAAGACTCTAGCTTACCAGGGGACTTACACGTGACCAGTGGCCCC
GAGAGCCCTTTCAACAATATATTTAATGATGTGGACAAATCGGAAGATTTGCCCAGTCACCAAAAAATAT
TCGACTTAATGGAATTAAACGGAGTTCAAGCCGACTTTAAACCTGCCACTTTAAGTTCCAGTTTGGATAA
CCCCAAAGAGTCAGTCATAACAGGCCACTTTGAGAAAGAAAAGCCCCGTAAGATTTTTGACAGTGAGCCT
CTCTGCCTATCAGATAATCTTATGCACCAAGATAATTTTGATCCATTGAATGTTCAAGAATTGTCAGAAA
ACTTTTTATTTCTTCAAGAGAAAAACTTACTAAAAGGCTCATTGTCCAGCAAAGAACACATAAATGATCT
TCAGACAGAACTTAAGAATGCTGGTTTTACTGAAGCTATGTTAGAAACGTCATGTAGAAACTCTTTAGAT
ACTGAGCTTCAGTTTGCTGAAAATAAGCCAGGCTTGTCTTTGTTGCAGGAAAACGTAAGCACAAAGGGTG
ACGATACAGATGTCATGCTCACAGGTGACACTTTGAGCACCTCATTGCAGTCTTCCCCGGAAGTGCAGGT
ACCTCCTACCTCCTTCGAAACAGAAGAAACGCCCCGTCGGGTACCCCCAGACTCACTCCCAACACAGGGA
GAAACCCAGCCCACGTGTTTAGATGTTATTGTCCCGGAGGACTGTCTCCACCAGGACATCAGTCCAGACG
CTGTGACTGTCCCGGTTGAAATTCTCTCAACTGATGCCAGAACCCACAGCCTGGATAACAGGTCCCAGGA
CTCTCCTGGCGAGAGTGAGGAGACCCTGCGACTCACCGAAAGTGACTCTGTTCTTGCTGATGACATCCTT
GCCAGCAGGGTGAGTGTAGGGAGTAGTCTCCCGGAACTGGGACAGGAATTGCACAATAAACCATTTTCGG
AAGACCATCACAGTCATCGCCGGCTAGAGAAAAACTTAGAGGCTGTGGAGACTTTAAATCAGCTCAATTC
TAAAGACGCAGCAAAAGAAGCAGGCTTGGTGTCTGCCCTCTCCTCGGACTCAACCAGTCAGGACAGCCTC
CTGGAGGACAGCTTGTCAGCACCCTTCCCAGCCTCTGAGCCGTCCCTGGAAACCCCGGACTCTCTGGAGT
CAGTGGATGTCCACGAAGCGCTACTGGACTCTTTAGGATCTCACACTCCCCAGAAACTAGTGCCCCCCGA
TAAGCCGGCAGACAGTGGCTACGAAACAGAGAACTTGGAGTCTCCCGAGTGGACCTTGCATCCCGCTCCC
GAGGGCACCGCAGACTCAGAACCAGCCACCACGGGCGATGGCGGCCACAGCGGTCTGCCTCCCAACCCGG
TCATTGTCATCTCAGATGCCGGCGATGGTCACAGAGGCACAGAAGTGACCCCTGAGACGTTCACAGCTGG
CTCCCAGGGTTCATACCGAGACTCTGCGTACTTCTCAGACAATGACTCTGAGCCCGAGAAAAGGTCTGAG
GAGGTCCCGGGAACCTCCCCATCCGCCTTGGTGTTGGTACAGGAGCAGCCCCTACCCGAGCCAGTCCTCC
CCGAGCAAAGTCCTGCTGCCCAGGATAGCTGCCTGGAAGCCAGAAAGAGCCAGCCAGATGAAAGTTGTCT
GTCTGCTTTGCACAACTCCAGTGACCTGGAATTAAGAGCCACGCCGGAGCCAGCACAGACTGGTGTTCCC
CAGCAGGTGCATCCCACGGAAGACGAGGCCAGCAGTCCCTGGAGTGTGCTGAATGCAGAACTTAGCAGCG
GCGATGACTTCGAGACACAGGACGATCGCCCCTGCACCCTCGCTTCCACGGGGACCAACACGAACGAACT
CCTTGCCTACACCAATTCTGCGCTGGACAAGTCCCTGTCCAGCCACTCCGAGGGCCCGAAGTTGAAGGAG
CCGGACATCGAAGGGAAGTACCTGGGGAAACTCGGGGTGTCAGGGATGCTCGACCTCTCAGAGGACGGGA
TGGATGCAGACGAGGAGGACGAAAACAGCGACGACTCGGACGAGGACCTGCGGGCCTTCAACCTGCATAG
CCTCAGCTCCGAGTCGGAGGACGAGACCGAGCACCCCGTGCCCATCATCCTCAGCAACGAGGACGGAAGG
CACCTGCGGAGTCTGTTGAAGCCCACAGCGGCCAATGCCCCCGACCCACTGCCCGAGGACTGGAAGAAGG
AAAAGAAGGCAGTCACGTTTTTCGATGATGTCACAGTCTACCTGTTTGACCAGGAGACCCCAACCAAAGA
GCTGGGGCCCTGTGGAGGAGAGGCGTGCGGCCCGGACCTGAGCGGCCCAGCCCCAGCCTCAGGCTCTCCC
TACCTGAGCAGGTGCATCAACTCCGAAAGCTCCACCGACGAAGAAGGTGGTGGCTTTGAGTGGGATGATG
ACTTCTCCCCAGATCCTTTTATGTCAAAGACAACAAGTAACCTGCTCAGCTCCAAGCCTTCTCTCCAAAC
ATCCAAGTACTTTTCTCCGCCGCCACCGGCCCGGAGCACGGAGCAGAGCTGGCCGCACTCGGCGCCTTAC
TCCCGGTTCTCCATCTCTCCCGCCAACATTGCCAGCTTTTCCCTCACACACCTGACCGACTCGGACATCG
AGCAGGGCGGAAGCAGCGAAGACGGAGAAAAGGACTAGGGCCTCATGGGCCCAGCTTTCTTGTACAAAGT
GGTTGATATCAAGGCCGCCGACATCACCAGCCTGTACAAGAAAGTGGGGTGGAGCCATCCCCAGTTCGAG
AAGGGCGGAGGATCTGGCGGCGGAAGCGGCGGAGGAAGCTGGTCCCACCCTCAGTTTGAGAAAGGCACCG
AGCTGGGCAGCACCATGGCCAGCTACCCCTACGACGTGCCCGACTACGCCAAGGACAACACCGTGCCCCT
GAAGCTGATCGCCCTGCTGGCCAACGGCGAGTTCCACTCTGGCGAGCAGCTGGGCGAGACACTGGGCATG
AGCAGAGCCGCCATCAACAAGCACATCCAGACCCTGCGGGACTGGGGCGTGGACGTGTTCACAGTGCCCG
GCAAGGGCTACAGCCTGCCCGAGCCCATCCAGCTGCTGAACGCCAAGCAGATCCTGGGCCAGCTGGATGG
CGGATCTGTGGCCGTGCTGCCCGTGATCGACAGCACCAACCAGTATCTGCTCGACCGGATCGGCGAGCTG
AAGTCCGGCGACGCCTGTATCGCCGAGTACCAGCAGGCCGGCAGAGGCGGCAGGGGCAGAAAGTGGTTCA
GCCCCTTCGGCGCCAACCTGTACCTGAGCATGTTCTGGAGACTGGAACAGGGCCCAGCCGCCGCTATTGG
CCTGAGCCTGGTCATCGGCATCGTGATGGCCGAGGTGCTGCGGAAGCTGGGCGCCGACAAAGTGCGCGTG
AAGTGGCCCAACGACCTGTATCTGCAGGACCGGAAGCTGGCCGGCATCCTGGTGGAACTGACCGGCAAAA
CAGGCGACGCCGCCCAGATCGTGATCGGCGCTGGCATCAACATGGCCATGCGGCGGGTGGAAGAGAGCGT
GGTCAACCAGGGCTGGATCACCCTGCAGGAAGCCGGCATCAACCTGGACCGGAACACCCTGGCCGCCATG
CTGATCAGAGAGCTGAGAGCCGCCCTGGAACTGTTCGAGCAGGAAGGCCTGGCCCCCTACCTGAGCAGAT
GGGAGAAGCTGGACAACTTCATCAACCGGCCCGTGAAACTGATCATCGGCGACAAAGAGATCTTCGGCAT
CAGCCGGGGCATCGACAAGCAGGGGGCCCTGCTCCTGGAACAGGACGGCATCATCAAGCCCTGGATGGGC
GGCGAGATCAGCCTGCGGAGCGCCGAGAAGTGATGACTCGAGTCTAGAGGGCCCGTTTAAACCCGCTGAT
CAGCCTCGACTGTGCCTTCTAGTTGCCAGCCATCTGTTGTTTGCCCCTCCCCCGTGCCTTCCTTGACCCT
GGAAGGTGCCACTCCCACTGTCCTTTCCTAATAAAATGAGGAAATTGCATCGCATTGTCTGAGTAGGTGT
CATTCTATTCTGGGGGGTGGGGTGGGGCAGGACAGCAAGGGGGAGGATTGGGAAGACAATAGCAGGCATG
CTGGGGATGCGGTGGGCTCTATGGCTTCTGAGGCGGAAAGAACCAGCTGGGGCTCTAGGGGGTATCCCC
[124 nt withheld, positions 7000-7123]
C
[91 nt withheld, positions 7125-7215]
AGGGTGATGGTTCACGTACCTAGAAGTTCCTATTCCGAAGTTCCTATTCTCTAGAAAGTATAGGAACTTC
CTTGGCCAAAAAGCCTGAACTCACCGCGACGTCTGTCGAGAAGTTTCTGATCGAAAAGTTCGACAGCGTC
TCCGACCTGATGCAGCTCTCGGAGGGCGAAGAATCTCGTGCTTTCAGCTTCGATGTAGGAGGGCGTGGAT
ATGTCCTGCGGGTAAATAGCTGCGCCGATGGTTTCTACAAAGATCGTTATGTTTATCGGCACTTTGCATC
GGCCGCGCTCCCGATTCCGGAAGTGCTTGACATTGGGGAATTCAGCGAGAGCCTGACCTATTGCATCTCC
CGCCGTGCACAGGGTGTCACGTTGCAAGACCTGCCTGAAACCGAACTGCCCGCTGTTCTGCAGCCGGTCG
CGGAGGCCATGGATGCGATCGCTGCGGCCGATCTTAGCCAGACGAGCGGGTTCGGCCCATTCGGACCGCA
AGGAATCGGTCAATACACTACATGGCGTGATTTCATATGCGCGATTGCTGATCCCCATGTGTATCACTGG
CAAACTGTGATGGACGACACCGTCAGTGCGTCCGTCGCGCAGGCTCTCGATGAGCTGATGCTTTGGGCCG
AGGACTGCCCCGAAGTCCGGCACCTCGTGCACGCGGATTTCGGCTCCAACAATGTCCTGACGGACAATGG
CCGCATAACAGCGGTCATTGACTGGAGCGAGGCGATGTTCGGGGATTCCCAATACGAGGTCGCCAACATC
TTCTTCTGGAGGCCGTGGTTGGCTTGTATGGAGCAGCAGACGCGCTACTTCGAGCGGAGGCATCCGGAGC
TTGCAGGATCGCCGCGGCTCCGGGCGTATATGCTCCGCATTGGTCTTGACCAACTCTATCAGAGCTTGGT
TGACGGCAATTTCGATGATGCAGCTTGGGCGCAGGGTCGATGCGACGCAATCGTCCGATCCGGAGCCGGG
ACTGTCGGGCGTACACAAATCGCCCGCAGAAGCGCGGCCGTCTGGACCGATGGCTGTGTAGAAGTACTCG
CCGATAGTGGAAACCGACGCCCCAGCACTCGTCCGAGGGCAAAGGAATAGCACGTACTACGAGATTTCGA
TTCCACCGCCGCCTTCTATGAAAGGTTGGGCTTCGGAATCGTTTTCCGGGACGCCGGCTGGATGATCCTC
CAGCGCGGGGATCTCATGCTGGAGTTCTTCGCCCACCCCAACTTGTTTATTGCAGCTTATAATGGTTACA
AATAAAGCAATAGCATCACAAATTTCACAAATAAAGCATTTTTTTCACTGCATTCTAGTTGTGGTTTGTC
CAAACTCATCAATGTATCTTATCATGTCTGTATACCGTCGACCTCTAGCTAGAGCTTGGCGTAATCATGG
TCATAGCTGTTTCCTGTGTGAAATTGTTATCCGCTCACAATTCCACACAACATACGAGCCGGAAGCATAA
AGTGTAAAGCCTGGGGTGCCTAATGAGTGAGCTAACTCACATTAATTGCGTTGCGCTCACTGCCCGCTTT
CCAGTCGGGAAACCTGTCGTGCCAGCTGCATTAATGAATCGGCCAACGCGCGGGGAGAGGCGGTTTGCGT
ATTGGGCGCTCTTCCGCTTCCTCGCTCACTGACTCGCTGCGCTCGGTCGTTCGGCTGCGGCGAGCGGTAT
CAGCTCACTCAAAGGCGGTAATACGGTTATCCACAGAATCAGGGGATAACGCAGGAAAGAACATGTGAGC
AAAAGGCCAGCAAAAGGCCAGGAACCGTAAAAAGGCCGCGTTGCTGGCGTTTTTCCATAGGCTCCGCCCC
CCTGACGAGCATCACAAAAATCGACGCTCAAGTCAGAGGTGGCGAAACCCGACAGGACTATAAAGATACC
AGGCGTTTCCCCCTGGAAGCTCCCTCGTGCGCTCTCCTGTTCCGACCCTGCCGCTTACCGGATACCTGTC
CGCCTTTCTCCCTTCGGGAAGCGTGGCGCTTTCTCATAGCTCACGCTGTAGGTATCTCAGTTCGGTGTAG
GTCGTTCGCTCCAAGCTGGGCTGTGTGCACGAACCCCCCGTTCAGCCCGACCGCTGCGCCTTATCCGGTA
ACTATCGTCTTGAGTCCAACCCGGTAAGACACGACTTATCGCCACTGGCAGCAGCCACTGGTAACAGGAT
TAGCAGAGCGAGGTATGTAGGCGGTGCTACAGAGTTCTTGAAGTGGTGGCCTAACTACGGCTACACTAGA
AGAACAGTATTTGGTATCTGCGCTCTGCTGAAGCCAGTTACCTTCGGAAAAAGAGTTGGTAGCTCTTGAT
CCGGCAAACAAACCACCGCTGGTAGCGGTGGTTTTTTTGTTTGCAAGCAGCAGATTACGCGCAGAAAAAA
AGGATCTCAAGAAGATCCTTTGATCTTTTCTACGGGGTCTGACGCTCAGTGGAACGAAAACTCACGTTAA
GGGATTTTGGTCATGAGATTATCAAAAAGGATCTTCACCTAGATCCTTTTAAATTAAAAATGAAGTTTTA
AATCAATCTAAAGTATATATGAGTAAACTTGGTCTGACAGTTACCAATGCTTAATCAGTGAGGCACCTAT
CTCAGCGATCTGTCTATTTCGTTCATCCATAGTTGCCTGACTCCCCGTCGTGTAGATAACTACGATACGG
GAGGGCTTACCATCTGGCCCCAGTGCTGCAATGATACCGCGAGACCCACGCTCACCGGCTCCAGATTTAT
CAGCAATAAACCAGCCAGCCGGAAGGGCCGAGCGCAGAAGTGGTCCTGCAACTTTATCCGCCTCCATCCA
GTCTATTAATTGTTGCCGGGAAGCTAGAGTAAGTAGTTCGCCAGTTAATAGTTTGCGCAACGTTGTTGCC
ATTGCTACAGGCATCGTGGTGTCACGCTCGTCGTTTGGTATGGCTTCATTCAGCTCCGGTTCCCAACGAT
CAAGGCGAGTTACATGATCCCCCATGTTGTGCAAAAAAGCGGTTAGCTCCTTCGGTCCTCCGATCGTTGT
CAGAAGTAAGTTGGCCGCAGTGTTATCACTCATGGTTATGGCAGCACTGCATAATTCTCTTACTGTCATG
CCATCCGTAAGATGCTTTTCTGTGACTGGTGAGTACTCAACCAAGTCATTCTGAGAATAGTGTATGCGGC
GACCGAGTTGCTCTTGCCCGGCGTCAATACGGGATAATACCGCGCCACATAGCAGAACTTTAAAAGTGCT
CATCATTGGAAAACGTTCTTCGGGGCGAAAACTCTCAAGGATCTTACCGCTGTTGAGATCCAGTTCGATG
TAACCCACTCGTGCACCCAACTGATCTTCAGCATCTTTTACTTTCACCAGCGTTTCTGGGTGAGCAAAAA
CAGGAAGGCAAAATGCCGCAAAAAAGGGAATAAGGGCGACACGGAAATGTTGAATACTCATACTCTTCCT
TTTTCAATATTATTGAAGCATTTATCAGGGTTATTGTCTCATGAGCGGATACATATTTGAATGTATTTAG
AAAAATAAACAAATAGGGGTTCCGCGCACATTTCCCCGAAAAGTGCCACCTGACGTCGACGGATCGGGAG
ATCTCCCGATCCCCTATGGTGCACTCTCAGTACAATCTGCTCTGATGCCGCATAGTTAAGCCAGTATCTG
CTCCCTGC
